>Addgene plasmid #83326 | Pentaprobe PP1 | addgene full sequence | sequence record 190064 | Addgene NGS Result
ATCGGGAGATCTCCCGATCCCCTATGGTGCACTCTCAGTACAATCTGCTCTGATGCCGCATAGTTAAGCC
AGTATCTGCTCCCTGCTTGTGTGTTGGAGGTCGCTGAGTAGTGCGCGAGCAAAATTTAAGCTACAACAAG
GCAAGGCTTGACCGACAATTGCATGAAGAATCTGCTTAGGGTTAGGCGTTTTGCGCTGCTTCGCGATGTA
CGGGCCAGATATACGCGTTGACATTGATTATTGACTAGTTATTAATAGTAATCAATTACGGGGTCATTAG
TTCATAGCCCATATATGGAGTTCCGCGTTACATAACTTACGGTAAATGGCCCGCCTGGCTGACCGCCCAA
CGACCCCCGCCCATTGACGTCAATAATGACGTATGTTCCCATAGTAACGCCAATAGGGACTTTCCATTGA
CGTCAATGGGTGGAGTATTTACGGTAAACTGCCCACTTGGCAGTACATCAAGTGTATCATATGCCAAGTA
CGCCCCCTATTGACGTCAATGACGGTAAATGGCCCGCCTGGCATTATGCCCAGTACATGACCTTATGGGA
CTTTCCTACTTGGCAGTACATCTACGTATTAGTCATCGCTATTACCATGGTGATGCGGTTTTGGCAGTAC
ATCAATGGGCGTGGATAGCGGTTTGACTCACGGGGATTTCCAAGTCTCCACCCCATTGACGTCAATGGGA
GTTTGTTTTGGCACCAAAATCAACGGGACTTTCCAAAATGTCGTAACAACTCCGCCCCATTGACGCAAAT
GGGCGGTAGGCGTGTACGGTGGGAGGTCTATATAAGCAGAGCTCTCTGGCTAACTAGAGAACCCACTGCT
TACTGGCTTATCGAAATTAATACGACTCACTATAGGGAGACCCAAGCTTGGTACCGGAATTCTACGAATT
TTTCTTTTGTTTATTTCCTTTCGCTTTGCTTCTCTTCCCTTCGGTTCTGTTCCGTTTTACCTTGTCTTGC
CTTATCTTACTTTACTAGAGGGCCCTATTCTATAGTGTCACCTAAATGCTAGAGCTCGCTGATCAGCCTC
GACTGTGCCTTCTAGTTGCCAGCCATCTGTTGTTTGCCCCTCCCCCGTGCCTTCCTTGACCCTGGAAGGT
GCCACTCCCACTGTCCTTTCCTAATAAAATGAGGAAATTGCATCGCATTGTCTGAGTAGGTGTCATTCTA
TTCTGGGGGGTGGGGTGGGGCAGGACAGCAAGGGGGAGGATTGGGAAGACAATAGCAGGCATGCTGGGGA
TGCGGTGGGCTCTATGGCTTCTGAGGCGGAAAGAACCAGCTGGGGCTCTAGGGGGTATCCCC
[124 nt withheld, positions 1323-1446]
C
[91 nt withheld, positions 1448-1538]
A
[49 nt withheld, positions 1540-1588]
CCTTTGACGTTGGAGTCCACGTTCTTT
[37 nt withheld, positions 1616-1652]
ACCCTATCTCGGTCTATTCTTTTGATTTATAAGGGATTTTGCCGATTTCGGCCTATTGGTTAAAAAATGA
GCTGATTTAACAAAAATTTAACGCGAATTAATTCTGTGGAATGTGTGTCAGTTAGGGTGTGGAAAGTCCC
CAGGCTCCCCAGCAGGCAGAAGTATGCAAAGCATGCATCTCAATTAGTCAGCAACCAGGTGTGGAAAGTC
CCCAGGCTCCCCAGCAGGCAGAAGTATGCAAAGCATGCATCTCAATTAGTCAGCAACCATAGTCCCGCCC
CTAACTCCGCCCATCCCGCCCCTAACTCCGCCCAGTTCCGCCCATTCTCCGCCCCATGGCTGACTAATTT
TTTTTATTTATGCAGAGGCCGAGGCCGCCTCTGCCTCTGAGCTATTCCAGAAGTAGTGAGGAGGCTTTTT
TGGAGGCCTAGGCTTTTGCAAAAAGCTCCCGGGAGCTTGTATATCCATTTTCGGATCTGATCAAGAGACA
GGATGAGGATCGTTTCGCATGATTGAACAAGATGGATTGCACGCAGGTTCTCCGGCCGCTTGGGTGGAGA
GGCTATTCGGCTATGACTGGGCACAACAGACAATCGGCTGCTCTGATGCCGCCGTGTTCCGGCTGTCAGC
GCAGGGGCGCCCGGTTCTTTTTGTCAAGACCGACCTGTCCGGTGCCCTGAATGAACTGCAGGACGAGGCA
GCGCGGCTATCGTGGCTGGCCACGACGGGCGTTCCTTGCGCAGCTGTGCTCGACGTTGTCACTGAAGCGG
GAAGGGACTGGCTGCTATTGGGCGAAGTGCCGGGGCAGGATCTCCTGTCATCTCACCTTGCTCCTGCCGA
GAAAGTATCCATCATGGCTGATGCAATGCGGCGGCTGCATACGCTTGATCCGGCTACCTGCCCATTCGAC
CACCAAGCGAAACATCGCATCGAGCGAGCACGTACTCGGATGGAAGCCGGTCTTGTCGATCAGGATGATC
TGGACGAAGAGCATCAGGGGCTCGCGCCAGCCGAACTGTTCGCCAGGCTCAAGGCGCGCATGCCCGACGG
CGAGGATCTCGTCGTGACCCATGGCGATGCCTGCTTGCCGAATATCATGGTGGAAAATGGCCGCTTTTCT
GGATTCATCGACTGTGGCCGGCTGGGTGTGGCGGACCGCTATCAGGACATAGCGTTGGCTACCCGTGATA
TTGCTGAAGAGCTTGGCGGCGAATGGGCTGACCGCTTCCTCGTGCTTTACGGTATCGCCGCTCCCGATTC
GCAGCGCATCGCCTTCTATCGCCTTCTTGACGAGTTCTTCTGAGCGGGACTCTGGGGTTCGAAATGACCG
ACCAAGCGACGCCCAACCTGCCATCACGAGATTTCGATTCCACCGCCGCCTTCTATGAAAGGTTGGGCTT
CGGAATCGTTTTCCGGGACGCCGGCTGGATGATCCTCCAGCGCGGGGATCTCATGCTGGAGTTCTTCGCC
CACCCCAACTTGTTTATTGCAGCTTATAATGGTTACAAATAAAGCAATAGCATCACAAATTTCACAAATA
AAGCATTTTTTTCACTGCATTCTAGTTGTGGTTTGTCCAAACTCATCAATGTATCTTATCATGTCTGTAT
ACCGTCGACCTCTAGCTAGAGCTTGGCGTAATCATGGTCATAGCTGTTTCCTGTGTGAAATTGTTATCCG
CTCACAATTCCACACAACATACGAGCCGGAAGCATAAAGTGTAAAGCCTGGGGTGCCTAATGAGTGAGCT
AACTCACATTAATTGCGTTGCGCTCACTGCCCGCTTTCCAGTCGGGAAACCTGTCGTGCCAGCTGCATTA
ATGAATCGGCCAACGCGCGGGGAGAGGCGGTTTGCGTATTGGGCGCTCTTCCGCTTCCTCGCTCACTGAC
TCGCTGCGCTCGGTCGTTCGGCTGCGGCGAGCGGTATCAGCTCACTCAAAGGCGGTAATACGGTTATCCA
CAGAATCAGGGGATAACGCAGGAAAGAACATGTGAGCAAAAGGCCAGCAAAAGGCCAGGAACCGTAAAAA
GGCCGCGTTGCTGGCGTTTTTCCATAGGCTCCGCCCCCCTGACGAGCATCACAAAAATCGACGCTCAAGT
CAGAGGTGGCGAAACCCGACAGGACTATAAAGATACCAGGCGTTTCCCCCTGGAAGCTCCCTCGTGCGCT
CTCCTGTTCCGACCCTGCCGCTTACCGGATACCTGTCCGCCTTTCTCCCTTCGGGAAGCGTGGCGCTTTC
TCATAGCTCACGCTGTAGGTATCTCAGTTCGGTGTAGGTCGTTCGCTCCAAGCTGGGCTGTGTGCACGAA
CCCCCCGTTCAGCCCGACCGCTGCGCCTTATCCGGTAACTATCGTCTTGAGTCCAACCCGGTAAGACACG
ACTTATCGCCACTGGCAGCAGCCACTGGTAACAGGATTAGCAGAGCGAGGTATGTAGGCGGTGCTACAGA
GTTCTTGAAGTGGTGGCCTAACTACGGCTACACTAGAAGAACAGTATTTGGTATCTGCGCTCTGCTGAAG
CCAGTTACCTTCGGAAAAAGAGTTGGTAGCTCTTGATCCGGCAAACAAACCACCGCTGGTAGCGGTGGTT
TTTTTGTTTGCAAGCAGCAGATTACGCGCAGAAAAAAAGGATCTCAAGAAGATCCTTTGATCTTTTCTAC
GGGGTCTGACGCTCAGTGGAACGAAAACTCACGTTAAGGGATTTTGGTCATGAGATTATCAAAAAGGATC
TTCACCTAGATCCTTTTAAATTAAAAATGAAGTTTTAAATCAATCTAAAGTATATATGAGTAAACTTGGT
CTGACAGTTACCAATGCTTAATCAGTGAGGCACCTATCTCAGCGATCTGTCTATTTCGTTCATCCATAGT
TGCCTGACTCCCCGTCGTGTAGATAACTACGATACGGGAGGGCTTACCATCTGGCCCCAGTGCTGCAATG
ATACCGCGAGACCCACGCTCACCGGCTCCAGATTTATCAGCAATAAACCAGCCAGCCGGAAGGGCCGAGC
GCAGAAGTGGTCCTGCAACTTTATCCGCCTCCATCCAGTCTATTAATTGTTGCCGGGAAGCTAGAGTAAG
TAGTTCGCCAGTTAATAGTTTGCGCAACGTTGTTGCCATTGCTACAGGCATCGTGGTGTCACGCTCGTCG
TTTGGTATGGCTTCATTCAGCTCCGGTTCCCAACGATCAAGGCGAGTTACATGATCCCCCATGTTGTGCA
AAAAAGCGGTTAGCTCCTTCGGTCCTCCGATCGTTGTCAGAAGTAAGTTGGCCGCAGTGTTATCACTCAT
GGTTATGGCAGCACTGCATAATTCTCTTACTGTCATGCCATCCGTAAGATGCTTTTCTGTGACTGGTGAG
TACTCAACCAAGTCATTCTGAGAATAGTGTATGCGGCGACCGAGTTGCTCTTGCCCGGCGTCAATACGGG
ATAATACCGCGCCACATAGCAGAACTTTAAAAGTGCTCATCATTGGAAAACGTTCTTCGGGGCGAAAACT
CTCAAGGATCTTACCGCTGTTGAGATCCAGTTCGATGTAACCCACTCGTGCACCCAACTGATCTTCAGCA
TCTTTTACTTTCACCAGCGTTTCTGGGTGAGCAAAAACAGGAAGGCAAAATGCCGCAAAAAAGGGAATAA
GGGCGACACGGAAATGTTGAATACTCATACTCTTCCTTTTTCAATATTATTGAAGCATTTATCAGGGTTA
TTGTCTCATGAGCGGATACATATTTGAATGTATTTAGAAAAATAAACAAATAGGGGTTCCGCGCACATTT
CCCCGAAAAGTGCCACCTGACGTCGACGG
Features (pLannotate 1.2.2; 20 found; start..end, strand, type, name):
     23..75      -  misc_feature   bom (fragment): basis of mobility region from pBR322
    230..609     +  enhancer       CMV enhancer: human cytomegalovirus immediate early enhancer
    610..813     +  promoter       CMV promoter: human cytomegalovirus (CMV) immediate early promoter
    809..842     +  LTR            5' LTR (truncated) (fragment): truncated 5' long terminal repeat (LTR) from HIV-1
    858..876     +  promoter       T7 promoter: promoter for bacteriophage T7 RNA polymerase
   1009..1027    -  promoter       SP6 promoter: promoter for bacteriophage SP6 RNA polymerase
   1053..1277    +  polyA_signal   bGH poly(A) signal: bovine growth hormone polyadenylation signal
   1281..1302    +  promoter       SV40 promoter (fragment): SV40 enhancer and early promoter
   1323..1751    +  rep_origin     f1 ori (sequence partly withheld): f1 bacteriophage origin of replication; arrow indicates direction of (+) strand synthesis
   1765..2094    +  promoter       SV40 promoter: SV40 enhancer and early promoter
   2161..2952    +  CDS            neo: KKA2_KLEPN - Also known as kan, nptII. Experimental evidence at protein level: Swiss-Prot protein existence level 1. Resistance to kanamycin, neomycin, paromomycin, ribostamycin, butirosin and gentamicin B. From Klebsiella pneumoniae.
   2976..3134    +  CDS            ble (fragment): BLE_KLEPN - Experimental evidence at protein level: Swiss-Prot protein existence level 1. Binding protein with a strong affinity to the bleomycin family of antibiotics. Binds to CL990; an antimitotic-antibiotic compound. From Klebsiella pneumoniae.
   3129..3250    +  polyA_signal   SV40 poly(A) signal: SV40 polyadenylation signal
   3323..3339    -  protein_bind   lac operator: The lac repressor binds to the lac operator to inhibit transcription in E. coli. This inhibition can be relieved by adding lactose or isopropyl-β-D-thiogalactopyranoside (IPTG). lac repressor encoded by lacI
   3347..3377    -  promoter       lac promoter: promoter for the E. coli lac operon
   3392..3413    -  protein_bind   CAP binding site: CAP binding activates transcription in the presence of cAMP. E. coli catabolite activator protein
   3426..3518    -  CDS            lacI (fragment): lac repressor; lacI; The lac repressor binds to the lac operator to inhibit transcription in E. coli. This inhibition can be relieved by adding lactose or isopropyl-β-D-thiogalactopyranoside (IPTG).
   3701..4289    -  rep_origin     ori: high-copy-number ColE1/pMB1/pBR322/pUC origin of replication
   4460..5320    -  CDS            AmpR: β-lactamase; bla; confers resistance to ampicillin, carbenicillin, and related antibiotics
   5321..5425    -  promoter       AmpR promoter: bla
