[The description below was written by a language model from this plasmid's Addgene catalogue record and pLannotate feature annotations shown in this document.]
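Description:
Pentaprobe PP1 is a pcDNA3-based plasmid (about 5.5 kb in the sequenced record) carrying a short synthetic insert of roughly 100 bp, named PP1, and is catalogued as both a mammalian expression and an RNA transcription vector. It is propagated in E. coli through a high-copy ColE1/pUC-type origin with ampicillin selection from the AmpR (β-lactamase) gene and its own promoter. An f1 origin is also present. The backbone retains the usual pcDNA3 mammalian selection cassette: an SV40 enhancer/early promoter driving the neomycin phosphotransferase gene, followed by an SV40 polyadenylation signal. Several small annotated fragments (bom, lac promoter/operator, lacI, ble, and a short match to an HIV-1 LTR) appear to be backbone remnants or incidental matches rather than functional parts.

The insert itself is not annotated in the feature table, but the layout places the cloning region between a forward-facing T7 promoter and a reverse-facing SP6 promoter, downstream of the CMV enhancer/promoter and upstream of the bGH polyadenylation signal. This arrangement allows the synthetic sequence to be transcribed in vitro by phage RNA polymerases, with T7 and SP6 reading opposite strands, which fits the RNA transcription designation. CMV is listed as the promoter and could drive transcription in mammalian cells, although the insert is not described as encoding a protein. The stated purpose is to serve as a pentaprobe for assessing the RNA-binding potential of a protein, as part of a rapid screening method. The record does not describe the sequence design of PP1 or how it relates to any other probes in a set.
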