Addgene plasmid #83326: Pentaprobe PP1
Purpose: Pentaprobe for assesing the RNA binding potential of a protein
Depositing lab: Joel Mackay. Depositing organization: University of Sydney. Publication: A rapid method for assessing the RNA-binding potential of a protein. Bendak K, Loughlin FE, Cheung V, O'Connell MR, Crossley M, Mackay JP. Nucleic Acids Res. 2012 Aug;40(14):e105. doi: 10.1093/nar/gks285. Epub 2012 Apr 3. PubMed 22492509.
Backbone
  Vector backbone: pcDNA3
  Backbone manufacturer: Invitrogen
  Backbone size w/o insert (bp): 5400
  Vector type: Mammalian Expression ; RNA transcription
Growth in bacteria
  Bacterial resistance: Ampicillin, 100 μg/mL
  Growth temperature: 37°C
  Growth strain: DH5alpha
  Copy number: High Copy
Gene/Insert
  Gene/Insert name: PP1
  Species: Synthetic
  Insert size (bp): 100
  Promoter: CMV
  Cloning method: Unknown
  Sequencing primers: 5′ CMV-F; 3′ BGH-R
Terms and licenses: Academic/Nonprofit Terms; Industry Terms: Not Available to Industry
How to cite: Pentaprobe PP1 was a gift from Joel Mackay (Addgene plasmid # 83326 ; http://n2t.net/addgene:83326 ; RRID:Addgene_83326)
