>Addgene plasmid #83326 | Pentaprobe PP1 | depositor partial sequence | sequence record 158585 | Pentaprobe sequence
CGGAATTCTACGAATTTTTCTTTTGTTTATTTCCTTTCGCTTTGCTTCTCTTCCCTTCGGTTCTGTTCCG
TTTTACCTTGTCTTGCCTTATCTTACTTTA
